>Addgene plasmid #61011 | DR5rev::erRFP | addgene full sequence | sequence record 270699 | Addgene NGS Result
CTCCCATATGGTCGACCTGCAGGCGGCCGCACTAGTGATATCACAAGTTTGTACAAAAAAGCAGGCTCCG
CGGCCGCCCCCTTCACCTCGACGGTATCGCGCCCAGGGAGACAAAAGGGAGACAAAAGGGAGACAAAAGG
GAGACAAAAGGGAGACAAAAGGGAGACAAAAGGGAGACAAAAGGGAGACAAAAGGGAGACAAAAGGGGGC
AGGCCTCGATAAGCTTGATATCGAATTAATTCCTGCAGCCCCGCAAGACCCTTCCTCTATATAAGGAAGT
TCATTTCATTTGGAGAGGTATTTTTACAACAATTACCAACAACAACAAACAACAAACAACATTACAATTA
CTATTTACAATTACAATTACAGGGGATCGATCCAAGGAGATATAACAATGAAGACTAATCTTTTTCTCTT
TCTCATCTTTTCACTTCTCCTATCATTATCCTCGGCCGAATTCGGCCGGCCTGGAGGTGGAGGTGGAGCT
GCCTCCTCCGAGGACGTCATCAAGGAGTTCATGCGCTTCAAGGTGCGCATGGAGGGCTCCGTGAACGGCC
ACGAGTTCGAGATCGAGGGCGAGGGCGAGGGCCGCCCCTACGAGGGCACCCAGACCGCCAAGCTGAAGGT
GACCAAGGGCGGCCCCCTGCCCTTCGCCTGGGACATCCTGTCCCCTCAGTTCCAGTACGGCTCCAAGGCC
TACGTGAAGCACCCCGCCGACATCCCCGACTACTTGAAGCTGTCCTTCCCCGAGGGCTTCAAGTGGGAGC
GCGTGATGAACTTCGAGGACGGCGGCGTGGTGACCGTGACCCAGGACTCCTCCCTGCAGGACGGCGAGTT
CATCTACAAGGTGAAGCTGCGCGGCACCAACTTCCCCTCCGACGGCCCCGTAATGCAGAAGAAGACCATG
GGCTGGGAGGCCTCCACCGAGCGGATGTACCCCGAGGACGGCGCCCTGAAGGGCGAGATCAAGATGAGGC
TGAAGCTGAAGGACGGCGGCCACTACGACGCCGAGGTCAAGACCACCTACATGGCCAAGAAGCCCGTGCA
GCTGCCCGGCGCCTACAAGACCGACATCAAGCTGGACATCACCTCCCACAACGAGGACTACACCATCGTG
GAACAGTACGAGCGCGCCGAGGGCCGCCACTCCACCGGCGCCGATCCTGCTGGTGCTGCTGCGGCCGCTG
GGGCCCATGATGAGCTTTAAGATCCTCTAGAGTCCGCAAAAATCACCAGTCTCTCTCTACAAATCTATCT
CTCTCTATTTTTCTCCAGAATAATGTGTGAGTAGTTCCCAGATAAGGGAATTAGGGTTCTTATAGGGTTT
CGCTCATGTGTTGAGCATATAAGAAACCCTTAGTATGTATTTGTATTTGTAAAATACTTCTATCAATAAA
ATTTCTAATTCCTAAAACCAAAATCCAGTGACCTGCAGGCATGCTCCTGTGGTCTCGCTACGAAGGGTGG
GCGCGCCGACCCAGCTTTCTTGTACAAAGTGGTGATAAAAAAATGGAAGACGCCAAAAACATAAAGAAAG
GCCCGGCGCCATTCTATCCTCTAGAGGATGGAACCGCTGGAGAGCAACTGCATAAGGCTATGAAGAGATA
CGCCCTGGTTCCTGGAACAATTGCTTTTACAGATGCACATATCGAGGTGAACATCACGTACGCGGAATAC
TTCGAAATGTCCGTTCGGTTGGCAGAAGCTATGAAACGATATGGGCTGAATACAAATCACAGAATCGTCG
TATGCAGTGAAAACTCTCTTCAATTCTTTATGCCGGTGTTGGGCGCGTTATTTATCGGAGTTGCAGTTGC
GCCCGCGAACGACATTTATAATGAACGTGAATTGCTCAACAGTATGAACATTTCGCAGCCTACCGTAGTG
TTTGTTTCCAAAAAGGGGTTGCAAAAAATTTTGAACGTGCAAAAAAAATTACCAATAATCCAGAAAATTA
TTATCATGGATTCTAAAACGGATTACCAGGGATTTCAGTCGATGTACACGTTCGTCACATCTCATCTACC
TCCCGGTTTTAATGAATACGATTTTGTACCAGAGTCCTTTGATCGTGACAAAACAATTGCACTGATAATG
AATTCCTCTGGATCTACTGGGTTACCTAAGGGTGTGGCCCTTCCGCATAGAACTGCCTGCGTCAGATTCT
CGCATGCCAGAGATCCTATTTTTGGCAATCAAATCATTCCGGATACTGCGATTTTAAGTGTTGTTCCATT
CCATCACGGTTTTGGAATGTTTACTACACTCGGATATTTGATATGTGGATTTCGAGTCGTCTTAATGTAT
AGATTTGAAGAAGAGCTGTTTTTACGATCCCTTCAGGATTACAAAATTCAAAGTGCGTTGCTAGTACCAA
CCCTATTTTCATTCTTCGCCAAAAGCACTCTGATTGACAAATACGATTTATCTAATTTACACGAAATTGC
TTCTGGGGGCGCACCTCTTTCGAAAGAAGTCGGGGAAGCGGTTGCAAAACGCTTCCATCTTCCAGGGATA
CGACAAGGATATGGGCTCACTGAGACTACATCAGCTATTCTGATTACACCCGAGGGGGATGATAAACCGG
GCGCGGTCGGTAAAGTTGTTCCATTTTTTGAAGCGAAGGTTGTGGATCTGGATACCGGGAAAACGCTGGG
CGTTAATCAGAGAGGCGAATTATGTGTCAGAGGACCTATGATTATGTCCGGTTATGTAAACAATCCGGAA
GCGACCAACGCCTTGATTGACAAGGATGGATGGCTACATTCTGGAGACATAGCTTACTGGGACGAAGACG
AACACTTCTTCATAGTTGACCGCTTGAAGTCTTTAATTAAATACAAAGGATATCAGGTGGCCCCCGCTGA
ATTGGAATCGATATTGTTACAACACCCCAACATCTTCGACGCGGGCGTGGCAGGTCTTCCCGACGATGAC
GCCGGTGAACTTCCCGCCGCCGTTGTTGTTTTGGAGCACGGAAAGACGATGACGGAAAAAGAGATCGTGG
ATTACGTCGCCAGTCAAGTAACAACCGCGAAAAAGTTGCGCGGAGGAGTTGTGTTTGTGGACGAAGTACC
GAAAGGTCTTACCGGAAAACTCGACGCAAGAAAAATCAGAGAGATCCTCATAAAGGCCAAGAAGGGCGGA
AAGTCCAAATTGTAACCGCGGCCATGCTAGAGTCCGCAAAAATCACCAGTCTCTCTCTACAAATCTATCT
CTCTCTATTTTTCTCCAGAATAATGTGTGAGTAGTTCCCAGATAAGGGAATTAGGGTTCTTATAGGGTTT
CGCTCATGTGTTGAGCATATAAGAAACCCTTAGTATGTATTTGTATTTGTAAAATACTTCTATCAATAAA
ATTTCTAATTCCTAAAACCAAAATCCAGTGACCTGCAGGCATGCGACGTCGGGCCCAAGCTTAGCTTGAG
CTTGGATCAGATTGTCGTTTCCCGCCTTCAGTTTAAACTATCAGTGTTTGACAGGATATATTGGCGGGTA
AACCTAAGAGAAAAGAGCGTTTATTAGAATAATCGGATATTTAAAAGGGCGTGAAAAGGTTTATCCGTTC
GTCCATTTGTATGTGCATGCCAACCACAGGGTTCCCCTCGGGATCAAAGTACTTTAAAGTACTTTAAAGT
ACTTTAAAGTACTTTGATCCAACCCCTCCGCTGCTATAGTGCAGTCGGCTTCTGACGTTCAGTGCAGCCG
TCTTCTGAAAACGACATGTCGCACAAGTCCTAAGTTACGCGACAGGCTGCCGCCCTGCCCTTTTCCTGGC
GTTTTCTTGTCGCGTGTTTTAGTCGCATAAAGTAGAATACTTGCGACTAGAACCGGAGACATTACGCCAT
GAACAAGAGCGCCGCCGCTGGCCTGCTGGGCTATGCCCGCGTCAGCACCGACGACCAGGACTTGACCAAC
CAACGGGCCGAACTGCACGCGGCCGGCTGCACCAAGCTGTTTTCCGAGAAGATCACCGGCACCAGGCGCG
ACCGCCCGGAGCTGGCCAGGATGCTTGACCACCTACGCCCTGGCGACGTTGTGACAGTGACCAGGCTAGA
CCGCCTGGCCCGCAGCACCCGCGACCTACTGGACATTGCCGAGCGCATCCAGGAGGCCGGCGCGGGCCTG
CGTAGCCTGGCAGAGCCGTGGGCCGACACCACCACGCCGGCCGGCCGCATGGTGTTGACCGTGTTCGCCG
GCATTGCCGAGTTCGAGCGTTCCCTAATCATCGACCGCACCCGGAGCGGGCGCGAGGCCGCCAAGGCCCG
AGGCGTGAAGTTTGGCCCCCGCCCTACCCTCACCCCGGCACAGATCGCGCACGCCCGCGAGCTGATCGAC
CAGGAAGGCCGCACCGTGAAAGAGGCGGCTGCACTGCTTGGCGTGCATCGCTCGACCCTGTACCGCGCAC
TTGAGCGCAGCGAGGAAGTGACGCCCACCGAGGCCAGGCGGCGCGGTGCCTTCCGTGAGGACGCATTGAC
CGAGGCCGACGCCCTGGCGGCCGCCGAGAATGAACGCCAAGAGGAACAAGCATGAAACCGCACCAGGACG
GCCAGGACGAACCGTTTTTCATTACCGAAGAGATCGAGGCGGAGATGATCGCGGCCGGGTACGTGTTCGA
GCCGCCCGCGCACGTCTCAACCGTGCGGCTGCATGAAATCCTGGCCGGTTTGTCTGATGCCAAGCTGGCG
GCCTGGCCGGCCAGCTTGGCCGCTGAAGAAACCGAGCGCCGCCGTCTAAAAAGGTGATGTGTATTTGAGT
AAAACAGCTTGCGTCATGCGGTCGCTGCGTATATGATGCGATGAGTAAATAAACAAATACGCAAGGGGAA
CGCATGAAGGTTATCGCTGTACTTAACCAGAAAGGCGGGTCAGGCAAGACGACCATCGCAACCCATCTAG
CCCGCGCCCTGCAACTCGCCGGGGCCGATGTTCTGTTAGTCGATTCCGATCCCCAGGGCAGTGCCCGCGA
TTGGGCGGCCGTGCGGGAAGATCAACCGCTAACCGTTGTCGGCATCGACCGCCCGACGATTGACCGCGAC
GTGAAGGCCATCGGCCGGCGCGACTTCGTAGTGATCGACGGAGCGCCCCAGGCGGCGGACTTGGCTGTGT
CCGCGATCAAGGCAGCCGACTTCGTGCTGATTCCGGTGCAGCCAAGCCCTTACGACATATGGGCCACCGC
CGACCTGGTGGAGCTGGTTAAGCAGCGCATTGAGGTCACGGATGGAAGGCTACAAGCGGCCTTTGTCGTG
TCGCGGGCGATCAAAGGCACGCGCATCGGCGGTGAGGTTGCCGAGGCGCTGGCCGGGTACGAGCTGCCCA
TTCTTGAGTCCCGTATCACGCAGCGCGTGAGCTACCCAGGCACTGCCGCCGCCGGCACAACCGTTCTTGA
ATCAGAACCCGAGGGCGACGCTGCCCGCGAGGTCCAGGCGCTGGCCGCTGAAATTAAATCAAAACTCATT
TGAGTTAATGAGGTAAAGAGAAAATGAGCAAAAGCACAAACACGCTAAGTGCCGGCCGTCCGAGCGCACG
CAGCAGCAAGGCTGCAACGTTGGCCAGCCTGGCAGACACGCCAGCCATGAAGCGGGTCAACTTTCAGTTG
CCGGCGGAGGATCACACCAAGCTGAAGATGTACGCGGTACGCCAAGGCAAGACCATTACCGAGCTGCTAT
CTGAATACATCGCGCAGCTACCAGAGTAAATGAGCAAATGAATAAATGAGTAGATGAATTTTAGCGGCTA
AAGGAGGCGGCATGGAAAATCAAGAACAACCAGGCACCGACGCCGTGGAATGCCCCATGTGTGGAGGAAC
GGGCGGTTGGCCAGGCGTAAGCGGCTGGGTTGTCTGCCGGCCCTGCAATGGCACTGGAACCCCCAAGCCC
GAGGAATCGGCGTGAGCGGTCGCAAACCATCCGGCCCGGTACAAATCGGCGCGGCGCTGGGTGATGACCT
GGTGGAGAAGTTGAAGGCCGCGCAGGCCGCCCAGCGGCAACGCATCGAGGCAGAAGCACGCCCCGGTGAA
TCGTGGCAAGCGGCCGCTGATCGAATCCGCAAAGAATCCCGGCAACCGCCGGCAGCCGGTGCGCCGTCGA
TTAGGAAGCCGCCCAAGGGCGACGAGCAACCAGATTTTTTCGTTCCGATGCTCTATGACGTGGGCACCCG
CGATAGTCGCAGCATCATGGACGTGGCCGTTTTCCGTCTGTCGAAGCGTGACCGACGAGCTGGCGAGGTG
ATCCGCTACGAGCTTCCAGACGGGCACGTAGAGGTTTCCGCAGGGCCGGCCGGCATGGCCAGTGTGTGGG
ATTACGACCTGGTACTGATGGCGGTTTCCCATCTAACCGAATCCATGAACCGATACCGGGAAGGGAAGGG
AGACAAGCCCGGCCGCGTGTTCCGTCCACACGTTGCGGACGTACTCAAGTTCTGCCGGCGAGCCGATGGC
GGAAAGCAGAAAGACGACCTGGTAGAAACCTGCATTCGGTTAAACACCACGCACGTTGCCATGCAGCGTA
CGAAGAAGGCCAAGAACGGCCGCCTGGTGACGGTATCCGAGGGTGAAGCCTTGATTAGCCGCTACAAGAT
CGTAAAGAGCGAAACCGGGCGGCCGGAGTACATCGAGATCGAGCTAGCTGATTGGATGTACCGCGAGATC
ACAGAAGGCAAGAACCCGGACGTGCTGACGGTTCACCCCGATTACTTTTTGATCGATCCCGGCATCGGCC
GTTTTCTCTACCGCCTGGCACGCCGCGCCGCAGGCAAGGCAGAAGCCAGATGGTTGTTCAAGACGATCTA
CGAACGCAGTGGCAGCGCCGGAGAGTTCAAGAAGTTCTGTTTCACCGTGCGCAAGCTGATCGGGTCAAAT
GACCTGCCGGAGTACGATTTGAAGGAGGAGGCGGGGCAGGCTGGCCCGATCCTAGTCATGCGCTACCGCA
ACCTGATCGAGGGCGAAGCATCCGCCGGTTCCTAATGTACGGAGCAGATGCTAGGGCAAATTGCCCTAGC
AGGGGAAAAAGGTCGAAAAGGTCTCTTTCCTGTGGATAGCACGTACATTGGGAACCCAAAGCCGTACATT
GGGAACCGGAACCCGTACATTGGGAACCCAAAGCCGTACATTGGGAACCGGTCACACATGTAAGTGACTG
ATATAAAAGAGAAAAAAGGCGATTTTTCCGCCTAAAACTCTTTAAAACTTATTAAAACTCTTAAAACCCG
CCTGGCCTGTGCATAACTGTCTGGCCAGCGCACAGCCGAAGAGCTGCAAAAAGCGCCTACCCTTCGGTCG
CTGCGCTCCCTACGCCCCGCCGCTTCGCGTCGGCCTATCGCGGCCGCTGGCCGCTCAAAAATGGCTGGCC
TACGGCCAGGCAATCTACCAGGGCGCGGACAAGCCGCGCCGTCGCCACTCGACCGCCGGCGCCCACATCA
AGGCACCCTGCCTCGCGCGTTTCGGTGATGACGGTGAAAACCTCTGACACATGCAGCTCCCGGAGACGGT
CACAGCTTGTCTGTAAGCGGATGCCGGGAGCAGACAAGCCCGTCAGGGCGCGTCAGCGGGTGTTGGCGGG
TGTCGGGGCGCAGCCATGACCCAGTCACGTAGCGATAGCGGAGTGTATACTGGCTTAACTATGCGGCATC
AGAGCAGATTGTACTGAGAGTGCACCATATGCGGTGTGAAATACCGCACAGATGCGTAAGGAGAAAATAC
CGCATCAGGCGCTCTTCCGCTTCCTCGCTCACTGACTCGCTGCGCTCGGTCGTTCGGCTGCGGCGAGCGG
TATCAGCTCACTCAAAGGCGGTAATACGGTTATCCACAGAATCAGGGGATAACGCAGGAAAGAACATGTG
AGCAAAAGGCCAGCAAAAGGCCAGGAACCGTAAAAAGGCCGCGTTGCTGGCGTTTTTCCATAGGCTCCGC
CCCCCTGACGAGCATCACAAAAATCGACGCTCAAGTCAGAGGTGGCGAAACCCGACAGGACTATAAAGAT
ACCAGGCGTTTCCCCCTGGAAGCTCCCTCGTGCGCTCTCCTGTTCCGACCCTGCCGCTTACCGGATACCT
GTCCGCCTTTCTCCCTTCGGGAAGCGTGGCGCTTTCTCATAGCTCACGCTGTAGGTATCTCAGTTCGGTG
TAGGTCGTTCGCTCCAAGCTGGGCTGTGTGCACGAACCCCCCGTTCAGCCCGACCGCTGCGCCTTATCCG
GTAACTATCGTCTTGAGTCCAACCCGGTAAGACACGACTTATCGCCACTGGCAGCAGCCACTGGTAACAG
GATTAGCAGAGCGAGGTATGTAGGCGGTGCTACAGAGTTCTTGAAGTGGTGGCCTAACTACGGCTACACT
AGAAGGACAGTATTTGGTATCTGCGCTCTGCTGAAGCCAGTTACCTTCGGAAAAAGAGTTGGTAGCTCTT
GATCCGGCAAACAAACCACCGCTGGTAGCGGTGGTTTTTTTGTTTGCAAGCAGCAGATTACGCGCAGAAA
AAAAGGATCTCAAGAAGATCCTTTGATCTTTTCTACGGGGTCTGACGCTCAGTGGAACGAAAACTCACGT
TAAGGGATTTTGGTCATGCATGATATATCTCCCAATTTGTGTAGGGCTTATTATGCACGCTTAAAAATAA
TAAAAGCAGACTTGACCTGATAGTTTGGCTGTGAGCAATTATGTGCTTAGTGCATCTAACGCTTGAGTTA
AGCCGCGCCGCGAAGCGGCGTCGGCTTGAACGAATTTCTAGCTAGACATTATTTGCCGACTACCTTGGTG
ATCTCGCCTTTCACGTAGTGGACAAATTCTTCCAACTGATCTGCGCGCGAGGCCAAGCGATCTTCTTCTT
GTCCAAGATAAGCCTGTCTAGCTTCAAGTATGACGGGCTGATACTGGGCCGGCAGGCGCTCCATTGCCCA
GTCGGCAGCGACATCCTTCGGCGCGATTTTGCCGGTTACTGCGCTGTACCAAATGCGGGACAACGTAAGC
ACTACATTTCGCTCATCGCCAGCCCAGTCGGGCGGCGAGTTCCATAGCGTTAAGGTTTCATTTAGCGCCT
CAAATAGATCCTGTTCAGGAACCGGATCAAAGAGTTCCTCCGCCGCTGGACCTACCAAGGCAACGCTATG
TTCTCTTGCTTTTGTCAGCAAGATAGCCAGATCAATGTCGATCGTGGCTGGCTCGAAGATACCTGCAAGA
ATGTCATTGCGCTGCCATTCTCCAAATTGCAGTTCGCGCTTAGCTGGATAACGCCACGGAATGATGTCGT
CGTGCACAACAATGGTGACTTCTACAGCGCGGAGAATCTCGCTCTCTCCAGGGGAAGCCGAAGTTTCCAA
AAGGTCGTTGATCAAAGCTCGCCGCGTTGTTTCATCAAGCCTTACGGTCACCGTAACCAGCAAATCAATA
TCACTGTGTGGCTTCAGGCCGCCATCCACTGCGGAGCCGTACAAATGTACGGCCAGCAACGTCGGTTCGA
GATGGCGCTCGATGACGCCAACTACCTCTGATAGTTGAGTCGATACTTCGGCGATCACCGCTTCCCCCAT
GATGTTTAACTTTGTTTTAGGGCGACTGCCCTGCTGCGTAACATCGTTGCTGCTCCATAACATCAAACAT
CGACCCACGGCGTAACGCGCTTGCTGCTTGGATGCCCGAGGCATAGACTGTACCCCAAAAAAACAGTCAT
AACAAGCCATGAAAACCGCCACTGCGCCGTTACCACCGCTGCGTTCGGTCAAGGTTCTGGACCAGTTGCG
TGAGCGCATACGCTACTTGCATTACAGCTTACGAACCGAACAGGCTTATGTCCACTGGGTTCGTGCCCGA
ATTGATCACAGGCAGCAACGCTCTGTCATCGTTACAATCAACATGCTACCCTCCGCGAGATCATCCGTGT
TTCAAACCCGGCAGCTTAGTTGCCGTTCTTCCGAATAGCATCGGTAACATGAGCAAAGTCTGCCGCCTTA
CAACGGCTCTCCCGCTGACGCCGTCCCGGACTGATGGGCTGCCTGTATCGAGTGGTGATTTTGTGCCGAG
CTGCCGGTCGGGGAGCTGTTGGCTGGCTGGTGGCAGGATATATTGTGGTGTAAACAAATTGACGCTTAGA
CAACTTAATAACACATTGCGGACGTTTTTAATGTACTGAATTAACGCCGAATTGAATTATCAGCTTGCAT
GCCGGTCGATCTAGTAACATAGATGACACCGCGCGCGATAATTTATCCTAGTTTGCGCGCTATATTTTGT
TTTCTATCGCGTATTAAATGTATAATTGCGGGACTCTAATCATAAAAACCCATCTCATAAATAACGTCAT
GCATTACATGTTAATTATTACATGCTTAACGTAATTCAACAGAAATTATATGATAATCATCGCAAGACCG
GCAACAGGATTCAATCTTAAGAAACTTTATTGCCAAATGTTTGAACGATCTGCTTGACTCTAGGGAATTA
ATTCCTGAATCACTGCGACCGGCCCTCCCGCGACCCAGCCGAGCGAGCTTAGCGAACTGTGGACGAGAAC
TGTGCCACCAAGCGTAAGGCCGTTCTCTCGCATTTGCCTTGCTAGGCTCGCGCGAGTTGCTGGCTGAGGC
GTTCTCGAAATCAGCTCTTGTTCGGTCGGCATCTACTCTATTCCTTTGCCCTCGGACGAGTGCTGGGGCG
TCGGTTTCCACTATCGGCGAGTACTTCTACACAGCCATCGGTCCAGACGGCCGCGCTTCTGCGGGCGATT
TGTGTACGCCCGACAGTCCCGGCTCCGGATCGGACGATTGCGTCGCATCGACCCTGCGCCCAAGCTGCAT
CATCGAAATTGCCGTCAACCAAGCTCTGATAGAGTTGGTCAAGACCAATGCGGAGCATATACGCCCGGAG
CCTTGGCGATCCTGCAAGCTCCGGATGCCTCCGCTCGAAGTAGCGCGTCTGCTGCTCCATACAAGCCAAC
CACGGCCTCCAGAAGAAGATGTTGGCGACCTCGTATTGGGAATCCCCGAACATCGCCTCGCTCCAGTCAA
TGACCGCTGTTATGCGGCCATTGTCCGTCAGGACATTGTTGGAGCCGAAATCCGCGTGCACGAGGTGCCG
GACTTCGGGGCAGTCCTCGGCCCAAAGCATCAGCTCATCGAGAGCCTGCGCGACGGACGCACTGACGGTG
TCGTCCATCACAGTTTGCCAGTGATACACATGGGGATCAGCAATCGCGCATATGAAATCACGCCATGTAG
TGTATTGACCGATTCCTTGCGGTCCGAATGGGCCGAACCCGCTCGTCTGGCTAAGATCGGCCGCAGCGAT
AGCATCCATAGCCTCCGCGACCGGCTGAAGAACAGCGGGCAGTTCGGTTTCAGGCAGGTCTTGCAACGTG
ACACCCTGTGCACGGCGGGAGATGCAATAGGTCAGGCTCTCGCTGAACTCCCCAATGTCAAGCACTTCCG
GAATCGGGAGCGCGGCCGATGCAAAGTGCCGATAAACATAACGATCTTTGTAGAAACCATCGGCGCAGCT
ATTTACCCGCAGGACATATCCACGCCCTCCTACATCGAAGCTGAAAGCACGAGATTCTTCGCCCTCCGAG
AGCTGCATCAGGTCGGAGACGCTGTCGAACTTTTCGATCAGAAACTTCTCGACAGACGTCGCGGTGAGTT
CAGGCTTTTTCATAGGGGGGATTCGAGTTGAGAGTGAATATGAGACTCTAATTGGATACCGAGGGGAATT
TATGGAACGTCAGTGGAGCATTTTTGACAAGAAATATTTGCTAGCTGATAGTGACCTTAGGCGACTTTTG
AACGCGCAATAATGGTTTCTGACGTATGTGCTTAGCTCATTAAACTCCAGAAACCCGCGGCTCAGTGGCT
CCTTCAACGTTGCGGTTCTGTCAGTTCCAAACGTAAAACGGCTTGTCCCGCGTCATCGGCGGGGGTCATA
ACGTGACTCCCTTAATTCTCCGCTCATGATCGATAATTCGAGCT
Features (pLannotate 1.2.2; 26 found; start..end, strand, type, name):
     43..67      +  protein_bind   attB1: mutant version of attB; recombination site for the Gateway® BP reaction BP Clonase™
    216..237     -  misc_feature   MCS (fragment): pBluescript multiple cloning site
    253..298     +  promoter       minimal CaMV 35S promoter: minimal 35S promoter from cauliflower mosaic virus
    309..364     +  misc_feature   TMV Ω: translational enhancer from the tobacco mosaic virus 5'-leader sequence (Gallie et al., 1988)
    398..478     +  CDS            CHI-B (fragment): CHIB_ARATH - Also known as PR3. Experimental evidence at protein level: Swiss-Prot protein existence level 1. Defense against chitin-containing fungal pathogens. Seems particularly implicated in resistance to jasmonate-inducing pathogens such as A.brassicicola. In vitro antifungal activity against T.reesei, but not against A.solani, F.oxysporum, S.sclerotiorum, G.graminis and P.megasperma. From Arabidopsis thaliana (Mouse-ear cress).
    491..1162    +  CDS            mRFP1: monomeric derivative of DsRed (Campbell et al., 2002) mammalian codon-optimized
   1270..1429    +  polyA_signal   CaMV poly(A) signal (fragment): cauliflower mosaic virus polyadenylation signal
   1479..1503    -  protein_bind   attB2: mutant version of attB; recombination site for the Gateway® BP reaction BP Clonase™
   1513..3162    +  CDS            LUCI_PHOPY: Experimental evidence at protein level: Swiss-Prot protein existence level 1. Produces green light with a wavelength of 562 nm. From Photinus pyralis (Common eastern firefly) (Lampyris pyralis).
   3230..3389    +  polyA_signal   CaMV poly(A) signal (fragment): cauliflower mosaic virus polyadenylation signal
   3479..3503    +  misc_feature   RB T-DNA repeat: right border repeat from nopaline C58 T-DNA
   3873..4274    +  CDS            Y4CG_SINFN (fragment): Protein inferred from homology: Swiss-Prot protein existence level 3. From Sinorhizobium fredii (strain NBRC 101917 / NGR234).
   4834..5463    +  CDS            pVS1 StaA: stability protein from the Pseudomonas plasmid pVS1 (Heeb et al., 2000)
   5892..6965    +  CDS            pVS1 RepA: replication protein from the Pseudomonas plasmid pVS1 (Heeb et al., 2000)
   7031..7225    +  rep_origin     pVS1 oriV: origin of replication for the Pseudomonas plasmid pVS1 (Heeb et al., 2000)
   7428..7467    +  CDS            rop (fragment): Rop protein, which maintains plasmids at low copy number; rop
   7569..7709    +  misc_feature   bom: basis of mobility region from pBR322
   7895..8483    -  rep_origin     ori: high-copy-number ColE1/pMB1/pBR322/pUC origin of replication
   8729..9516    -  CDS            SmR (fragment): aminoglycoside adenylyltransferase (Murphy, 1985); aadA; confers resistance to spectinomycin and streptomycin
   9527..9583    -  CDS            GmR (fragment): gentamycin acetyltransferase; aacC1; confers resistance to gentamycin
   9759..9782    -  promoter       Pc promoter (fragment): intI1 (promoter lies within the coding sequence); class 1 integron promoter
  10041..10065   +  misc_feature   LB T-DNA repeat: left border repeat from nopaline C58 T-DNA
  10158..10410   -  terminator     NOS terminator: nopaline synthase terminator and poly(A) signal
  10426..10590   -  CDS            yokD (fragment): YOKD_BACSU - Experimental evidence at protein level: Swiss-Prot protein existence level 1. May contribute to antibiotic resistance. From Bacillus subtilis (strain 168).
  10611..11633   -  CDS            hph: KHYB_ECOLX - Experimental evidence at protein level: Swiss-Prot protein existence level 1. The aminoglycoside phosphotransferases achieve inactivation of their antibiotic substrates by phosphorylation. Only phosphorylates hygromycin and closely related compounds such as demethyl analogs and destomycin. From Escherichia coli.
  11669..11848   -  promoter       NOS promoter: nopaline synthase promoter
