[The description below was written by a language model from this plasmid's Addgene catalogue record and pLannotate feature annotations shown in this document.]
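Description:
DR5rev::erRFP is a plant binary expression vector built on the Gateway destination backbone pHGWL7,0 and intended for Agrobacterium-mediated T-DNA transfer into plants. The roughly 11.9 kb plasmid carries a ColE1/pBR322-type origin with a bom mobilisation site for high-copy propagation in E. coli. The pVS1 oriV, RepA and StaA functions allow stable replication in Agrobacterium. Bacterial selection is by spectinomycin through the aadA (SmR) gene. Nopaline-type left and right border repeats delimit the transferred region. That region includes a hygromycin phosphotransferase (hph) cassette under the NOS promoter and terminator for selecting transformed plants.

The payload is a synthetic insert of about 1.5 kb flanked by attB1 and attB2 sites left by Gateway recombination. According to the record, it contains the auxin-responsive DR5rev promoter. The feature table does not annotate the auxin response elements themselves, but it does show a minimal CaMV 35S promoter followed by the TMV Ω translational enhancer. These drive mRFP1, which is preceded by a fragment of Arabidopsis basic chitinase (CHI-B). That fragment presumably supplies the signal peptide for the ER targeting described in the catalogue entry. The cassette ends in a CaMV 35S polyadenylation signal.

Immediately downstream of attB2 sits the backbone's firefly luciferase coding sequence with its own CaMV poly(A) signal, a feature of this promoter-reporter destination vector. Because the insert carries its own terminator, luciferase is probably not the intended readout, though the record does not address this. The construct serves as a fluorescent reporter of auxin signalling output in transgenic plants. The associated publication concerns regulation of lateral root growth in Arabidopsis.
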