Addgene plasmid #61011: DR5rev::erRFP
Purpose: Auxin signalling reporter (DR5rev) driving RFP (ER-targeted)
Depositing lab: Alexis Maizel. Depositing organization: Universitaet Heidelberg. Publication: miR390, Arabidopsis TAS3 tasiRNAs, and their AUXIN RESPONSE FACTOR targets define an autoregulatory network quantitatively regulating lateral root growth. Marin E, Jouannet V, Herz A, Lokerse AS, Weijers D, Vaucheret H, Nussaume L, Crespi MD, Maizel A. Plant Cell. 2010 Apr;22(4):1104-17. doi: 10.1105/tpc.109.072553. Epub 2010 Apr 2. PubMed 20363771.
Backbone
  Vector backbone: pHGWL7,0
  Total vector size (bp): 11908
  Vector type: Plant Expression
  Selectable markers: Hygromycin
Growth in bacteria
  Bacterial resistance: Spectinomycin, 50 μg/mL
  Growth temperature: 37°C
  Growth strain: DH5alpha
  Copy number: High Copy
Gene/Insert
  Gene/Insert name: DR5rev::erRFP:35S_term
  Species: Synthetic
  Insert size (bp): 1500
  Promoter: DR5rev::erRFP:35Sterm
  Cloning method: Gateway Cloning
  Sequencing primers: 5′ CACCTCGACGGTATCGCGCCCAGGG; 3′ CGTAGCGAGACCACAGGAGCATGC
Terms and licenses: Academic/Nonprofit Terms; Industry Terms: Not Available to Industry
How to cite: DR5rev::erRFP was a gift from Alexis Maizel (Addgene plasmid # 61011 ; http://n2t.net/addgene:61011 ; RRID:Addgene_61011)
